Addgene plasmid #185796: cmv-mCherry-10xPP7
Purpose: mCherry labeled with 10xPP7
Depositing lab: Robin Lee. Depositing organization: University of Pittsburgh (University, School of Medicine, and Cancer Institute). Publication: Long-term imaging of individual mRNA molecules in living cells. Guo Y, Lee REC. Cell Rep Methods. 2022 May 25;2(6):100226. doi: 10.1016/j.crmeth.2022.100226. eCollection 2022 Jun 20. PubMed 35784652.
Backbone
  Vector backbone: pKAN
  Backbone size w/o insert (bp): 4718
  Total vector size (bp): 6534
  Vector type: Mammalian Expression
Growth in bacteria
  Bacterial resistance: Kanamycin, 50 μg/mL
  Growth temperature: 37°C
  Growth strain: DH5alpha
  Copy number: Unknown
Gene/Insert
  Gene/Insert name: cmv-mCherry-10xPP7
  Species: Synthetic
  Promoter: CMV
  Cloning method: Restriction Enzyme; 5′ cloning site NotI (not destroyed); 3′ cloning site BglII (not destroyed)
  Sequencing primers: 5′ T7; 3′ AGATCTTCATGTCTGCTCGAAGCGGAAGC
Terms and licenses: Academic/Nonprofit Terms; Industry Terms: Not Available to Industry
How to cite: cmv-mCherry-10xPP7 was a gift from Robin Lee (Addgene plasmid # 185796 ; http://n2t.net/addgene:185796 ; RRID:Addgene_185796)
