[The description below was written by a language model from this plasmid's Addgene catalogue record and pLannotate feature annotations shown in this document.]
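Description:
cmv-mCherry-10xPP7 is a 6.5 kb mammalian expression plasmid built on a backbone recorded as pKAN, which the feature table shows to be a pBluescript-type phagemid: it carries a high-copy ColE1/pUC origin, an f1 origin, remnants of the lac promoter/operator and lacZα region, and flanking T3 and T7 phage promoters. The catalogue lists kanamycin as the bacterial selection. The annotation shows a kanMX cassette (normally used as a yeast G418 marker, but also able to confer kanamycin resistance in E. coli) followed by an ADH1 terminator, with the pair flanked by two loxP sites so that Cre could excise it. A complete AmpR (β-lactamase) gene with its promoter is also annotated, although ampicillin is not given as the selection in the record.

The payload is a synthetic cassette cloned between NotI and BglII, in which the human CMV immediate-early enhancer and promoter drive the red fluorescent protein mCherry. According to the name and stated purpose, the transcript carries ten copies of the PP7 stem-loop, the RNA hairpin bound by the PP7 bacteriophage coat protein. These repeats are not called by the automated annotation, but an unannotated stretch of roughly 580 bp lies downstream of the mCherry coding sequence, between it and the nearer loxP site, and is the likely location of the array. No mammalian polyadenylation signal is annotated.

When this plasmid is co-expressed with a fluorescently tagged PP7 coat protein, multiple coat proteins should decorate each mCherry mRNA, making single transcripts visible as spots, while mCherry fluorescence reports the protein output. This fits the associated work on long-term imaging of individual mRNA molecules in living cells.
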