Features (pLannotate 1.2.2; 19 found; start..end, strand, type, name):
    934..1522    +  rep_origin     ori: high-copy-number ColE1/pMB1/pBR322/pUC origin of replication
   1705..1797    +  CDS            lacI (fragment): lac repressor; lacI; The lac repressor binds to the lac operator to inhibit transcription in E. coli. This inhibition can be relieved by adding lactose or isopropyl-β-D-thiogalactopyranoside (IPTG).
   1810..1831    +  protein_bind   CAP binding site: CAP binding activates transcription in the presence of cAMP. E. coli catabolite activator protein
   1846..1876    +  promoter       lac promoter: promoter for the E. coli lac operon
   1884..1900    +  protein_bind   lac operator: The lac repressor binds to the lac operator to inhibit transcription in E. coli. This inhibition can be relieved by adding lactose or isopropyl-β-D-thiogalactopyranoside (IPTG). lac repressor encoded by lacI
   1945..1963    +  promoter       T3 promoter: promoter for bacteriophage T3 RNA polymerase
   2014..2047    +  protein_bind   loxP: Cre-mediated recombination occurs in the 8-bp core sequence (GCATACAT). Cre recombinase
   2110..3466    -  gene           kanMX: yeast selectable marker conferring kanamycin resistance (Wach et al., 1994)
   3536..3723    -  terminator     ADH1 terminator: S. cerevisiae ADH1; transcription terminator for the S. cerevisiae alcohol dehydrogenase 1 (ADH1) gene
   3749..3782    +  protein_bind   loxP: Cre-mediated recombination occurs in the 8-bp core sequence (GCATACAT). Cre recombinase
   4365..5072    -  CDS            mCherry: mCherry is a basic (constitutively fluorescent) red fluorescent protein published in 2004, derived from Discosoma sp.. It is reported to be a very rapidly-maturing monomer with low acid sensitivity.
   5100..5303    -  promoter       CMV promoter: human cytomegalovirus (CMV) immediate early promoter
   5304..5607    -  enhancer       CMV enhancer: human cytomegalovirus immediate early enhancer
   5631..5656    -  misc_feature   MCS (fragment): pBluescript multiple cloning site
   5665..5683    -  promoter       T7 promoter: promoter for bacteriophage T7 RNA polymerase
   5691..5846    +  CDS            lacZα (fragment): LacZα fragment of β-galactosidase; lacZ fragment
   5851..6279    +  rep_origin     f1 ori (sequence partly withheld): f1 bacteriophage origin of replication; arrow indicates direction of (+) strand synthesis
   6332..6436    +  promoter       AmpR promoter: bla
   6437..763     +  CDS            AmpR (across the origin): β-lactamase; bla; confers resistance to ampicillin, carbenicillin, and related antibiotics
>Addgene plasmid #185796 | cmv-mCherry-10xPP7 | addgene full sequence | sequence record 367107 | Addgene NGS Result
TGCTGAAGATCAGTTGGGTGCACGAGTGGGTTACATCGAACTGGATCTCAACAGCGGTAAGATCCTTGAG
AGTTTTCGCCCCGAAGAACGTTTTCCAATGATGAGCACTTTTAAAGTTCTGCTATGTGGCGCGGTATTAT
CCCGTATTGACGCCGGGCAAGAGCAACTCGGTCGCCGCATACACTATTCTCAGAATGACTTGGTTGAGTA
CTCACCAGTCACAGAAAAGCATCTTACGGATGGCATGACAGTAAGAGAATTATGCAGTGCTGCCATAACC
ATGAGTGATAACACTGCGGCCAACTTACTTCTGACAACGATCGGAGGACCGAAGGAGCTAACCGCTTTTT
TGCACAACATGGGGGATCATGTAACTCGCCTTGATCGTTGGGAACCGGAGCTGAATGAAGCCATACCAAA
CGACGAGCGTGACACCACGATGCCTGTAGCAATGGCAACAACGTTGCGCAAACTATTAACTGGCGAACTA
CTTACTCTAGCTTCCCGGCAACAATTAATAGACTGGATGGAGGCGGATAAAGTTGCAGGACCACTTCTGC
GCTCGGCCCTTCCGGCTGGCTGGTTTATTGCTGATAAATCTGGAGCCGGTGAGCGTGGGTCTCGCGGTAT
CATTGCAGCACTGGGGCCAGATGGTAAGCCCTCCCGTATCGTAGTTATCTACACGACGGGGAGTCAGGCA
ACTATGGATGAACGAAATAGACAGATCGCTGAGATAGGTGCCTCACTGATTAAGCATTGGTAACTGTCAG
ACCAAGTTTACTCATATATACTTTAGATTGATTTAAAACTTCATTTTTAATTTAAAAGGATCTAGGTGAA
GATCCTTTTTGATAATCTCATGACCAAAATCCCTTAACGTGAGTTTTCGTTCCACTGAGCGTCAGACCCC
GTAGAAAAGATCAAAGGATCTTCTTGAGATCCTTTTTTTCTGCGCGTAATCTGCTGCTTGCAAACAAAAA
AACCACCGCTACCAGCGGTGGTTTGTTTGCCGGATCAAGAGCTACCAACTCTTTTTCCGAAGGTAACTGG
CTTCAGCAGAGCGCAGATACCAAATACTGTTCTTCTAGTGTAGCCGTAGTTAGGCCACCACTTCAAGAAC
TCTGTAGCACCGCCTACATACCTCGCTCTGCTAATCCTGTTACCAGTGGCTGCTGCCAGTGGCGATAAGT
CGTGTCTTACCGGGTTGGACTCAAGACGATAGTTACCGGATAAGGCGCAGCGGTCGGGCTGAACGGGGGG
TTCGTGCACACAGCCCAGCTTGGAGCGAACGACCTACACCGAACTGAGATACCTACAGCGTGAGCTATGA
GAAAGCGCCACGCTTCCCGAAGGGAGAAAGGCGGACAGGTATCCGGTAAGCGGCAGGGTCGGAACAGGAG
AGCGCACGAGGGAGCTTCCAGGGGGAAACGCCTGGTATCTTTATAGTCCTGTCGGGTTTCGCCACCTCTG
ACTTGAGCGTCGATTTTTGTGATGCTCGTCAGGGGGGCGGAGCCTATGGAAAAACGCCAGCAACGCGGCC
TTTTTACGGTTCCTGGCCTTTTGCTGGCCTTTTGCTCACATGTTCTTTCCTGCGTTATCCCCTGATTCTG
TGGATAACCGTATTACCGCCTTTGAGTGAGCTGATACCGCTCGCCGCAGCCGAACGACCGAGCGCAGCGA
GTCAGTGAGCGAGGAAGCGGAAGAGCGCCCAATACGCAAACCGCCTCTCCCCGCGCGTTGGCCGATTCAT
TAATGCAGCTGGCACGACAGGTTTCCCGACTGGAAAGCGGGCAGTGAGCGCAACGCAATTAATGTGAGTT
AGCTCACTCATTAGGCACCCCAGGCTTTACACTTTATGCTCCCGGCTCGTATGTTGTGTGGAATTGTGAG
CGGATAACAATTTCACACAGGAAACAGCTATGACCATGATTACGCCAAGCGCGCAATTAACCCTCACTAA
AGGGAACAAAAGCTGGGTACCGCATAGGCCACTAGTGGATCTGATATCACCTAATAACTTCGTATAGCAT
ACATTATACGAAGTTATATTAAGGGTTCTCGAGAGCTCGTTTTCGACACTGGATGGCGGCGTTAGTATCG
AATCGACAGCAGTATAGCGACCAGCATTCACATACGATTGACGCATGATATTACTTTCTGCGCACTTAAC
TTCGCATCTGGGCAGATGATGTCGAGGCGAAAAAAAATATAAATCACGCTAACATTTGATTAAAATAGAA
CAACTACAATATAAAAAAACTATACAAATGACAAGTTCTTGAAAACAAGAATCTTTTTATTGTCAGTACT
GATTAGAAAAACTCATCGAGCATCAAATGAAACTGCAATTTATTCATATCAGGATTATCAATACCATATT
TTTGAAAAAGCCGTTTCTGTAATGAAGGAGAAAACTCACCGAGGCAGTTCCATAGGATGGCAAGATCCTG
GTATCGGTCTGCGATTCCGACTCGTCCAACATCAATACAACCTATTAATTTCCCCTCGTCAAAAATAAGG
TTATCAAGTGAGAAATCACCATGAGTGACGACTGAATCCGGTGAGAATGGCAAAAGCTTATGCATTTCTT
TCCAGACTTGTTCAACAGGCCAGCCATTACGCTCGTCATCAAAATCACTCGCATCAACCAAACCGTTATT
CATTCGTGATTGCGCCTGAGCGAGACGAAATACGCGATCGCTGTTAAAAGGACAATTACAAACAGGAATC
GAATGCAACCGGCGCAGGAACACTGCCAGCGCATCAACAATATTTTCACCTGAATCAGGATATTCTTCTA
ATACCTGGAATGCTGTTTTGCCGGGGATCGCAGTGGTGAGTAACCATGCATCATCAGGAGTACGGATAAA
ATGCTTGATGGTCGGAAGAGGCATAAATTCCGTCAGCCAGTTTAGTCTGACCATCTCATCTGTAACATCA
TTGGCAACGCTACCTTTGCCATGTTTCAGAAACAACTCTGGCGCATCGGGCTTCCCATACAATCGATAGA
TTGTCGCACCTGATTGCCCGACATTATCGCGAGCCCATTTATACCCATATAAATCAGCATCCATGTTGGA
ATTTAATCGCGGCCTCGAAACGTGAGTCTTTTCCTTACCCATGGTTGTTTATGTTCGGATGTGATGTGAG
AACTGTATCCTAGCAAGATTTTAAAAGGAAGTATATGAAAGAAGAACCTCAGTGGCAAATCCTAACCTTT
TATATTTCTCTACAGGGGCGCGGCGTGGGGACAATTCAACGCGTCTGTGAGGGGAGCGTTTCCCTGCTCG
CAGGTCTGCAGCGAGGAGCCGTAATTTTTGCTTCGCGCCGTGCGGCCATCAAAATGTATGGATGCAAATG
ATTATACATGGGGATGTATGGGCTAAATGTACGGGCGACAGTCACATCATGCCCCTGAGCTGCGCACGTC
AAGACTGTCAAGGAGGGTATTCTGGGCCTCCATGTCGCTGGCCGGGTGACCCGGCGGGGACGAGGCAAGC
TAAACAGATCCACCCTGTTATCCCTAGCGGATCTGCCGGTAGAGGTGTGGTCAATAAGAGCGACCTCATA
CTATACCTGAGAAAGCAACCTGACCTACAGGAAAGAGTTACTCAAGAATAAGAATTTTCGTTTTAAAACC
TAAGAGTCACTTTAAAATTTGTATACACTTATTTTTTTTATAACTTATTTAATAATAAAAATCATAAATC
ATAAGAAATTCGCTTATTTAGAAGTGGCAGATCACCTAATAACTTCGTATAGCATACATTATACGAAGTT
ATATTAAGGGTTAGATCTTCATGTCTGCTCGAAGCGGAAGCTTAGGGGGAATTCTTCCTACGGGTTTCCA
TATAAACTCCGTAGCCAGGACGTGACGTTTCTGTTTCGCATTCCATATAATGTCGAAACTGCGAGTTAGT
ACATTGGGTAACCATATTTACTCCAATCTTAGGAAAGCGGTGAATAAGCCATTCCTTATAATGTGCTTAC
GCAAGCGTTGCATACTGCGAAGCCTGATGTACGGTCACCATATTGACTCGTAACAGACAGGAATTGGAGA
CCCAATCCATAAAGGGATTTCATATAATCTCCTTTTGTTCTCGGCTTCAAGGCGACGGCTTTTCTAAGGG
TTTCCATATAAACTCCTTAGTCACGACCAGCAGGCGATTCCGTTTCCATATAAACTGGAATCATGGGTAA
AAACAAGTGGGCCGACGGTAAGGTAGCATTGTCTCGCAGAGTTTCCCATATGAAATCTCTGGTCACGACC
AGCAGGCGTATGGGTTTCCATATAAACTCCATATGTAAGAATTCGTCAACGCGACGCTAGATAGGAGCTC
GGATCTGACGGTTCATAAACCTTACTTGTACAGCTCGTCCATGCCGCCGGTGGAGTGGCGGCCCTCGGCG
CGTTCGTACTGTTCCACGATGGTGTAGTCCTCGTTGTGGGAGGTGATGTCCAACTTGATGTTGACGTTGT
AGGCGCCGGGCAGCTGCACGGGCTTCTTGGCCTTGTAGGTGGTCTTGACCTCAGCGTCGTAGTGGCCGCC
GTCCTTCAGCTTCAGCCTCTGCTTGATCTCGCCCTTCAGGGCGCCGTCCTCGGGGTACATCCGCTCGGAG
GAGGCCTCCCAGCCCATGGTCTTCTTCTGCATTACGGGGCCGTCGGAGGGGAAGTTGGTGCCGCGCAGCT
TCACCTTGTAGATGAACTCGCCGTCCTGCAGGGAGGAGTCCTGGGTCACGGTCACCACGCCGCCGTCCTC
GAAGTTCATCACGCGCTCCCACTTGAAGCCCTCGGGGAAGGACAGCTTCAAGTAGTCGGGGATGTCGGCG
GGGTGCTTCACGTAGGCCTTGGAGCCGTACATGAACTGAGGGGACAGGATGTCCCAGGCGAAGGGCAGGG
GGCCACCCTTGGTCACCTTCAGCTTGGCGGTCTGGGTGCCCTCGTAGGGGCGGCCCTCGCCCTCGCCCTC
GATCTCGAACTCGTGGCCGTTCACGGAGCCCTCCATGTGCACCTTGAAGCGCATGAACTCCTTGATGATG
GCCATGTTATCCTCCTCGCCCTTGCTCACCATGGTGGCGACCGGATCCTTCACTAAACGAGCTCTGCTTA
TATAGACCTCCCACCGTACACGCCTACCGCCCATTTGCGTCAATGGGGCGGAGTTGTTACGACATTTTGG
AAAGTCCCGTTGATTTTGGTGCCAAAACAAACTCCCATTGACGTCAATGGGGTGGAGACTTGGAAATCCC
CGTGAGTCAAACCGCTATCCACGCCCATTGATGTACTGCCAAAACCGCATCACCATGGTAATAGCGATGA
CTAATACGTAGATGTACTGCCAAGTAGGAAAGTCCCATAAGGTCATGTACTGGGCATAATGCCAGGCGGG
CCATTTACCGTCATTGACGTCAATAGGGGGCGTACTTGGCATATGATACACTTGATGTACTGCCAAGTGG
GCAGTTTACCGTAAATACTCCACCCATTGACGTCAATGGAAAGTCCCTATTGGCGTTACTATGGGAACAT
ACGTCATTATTGACGTCAATGGGCGGGGGTCGTTGGGCGGTCAGCCAGGCGGGCCATTTACCGTAAGTTA
TGTAACGCGGAACTCCACTAGTCCAAACTGGAGCGGCCGCCACCGCGGTGGAGCTCCAATTCGCCCTATA
GTGAGTCGTATTACGCGCGCTCACTGGCCGTCGTTTTACAACGTCGTGACTGGGAAAACCCTGGCGTTAC
CCAACTTAATCGCCTTGCAGCACATCCCCCTTTCGCCAGCTGGCGTAATAGCGAAGAGGCCCGCACCGAT
CGCCCTTCCCAACAGTTGCGCAGCCTGAATGGCGAATGGG
[124 nt withheld, positions 5851-5974]
C
[91 nt withheld, positions 5976-6066]
A
[49 nt withheld, positions 6068-6116]
CCTTTGACGTTGGAGTCCACGTTCTTT
[37 nt withheld, positions 6144-6180]
ACCCTATCTCGGTCTATTCTTTTGATTTATAAGGGATTTTGCCGATTTCGGCCTATTGGTTAAAAAATGA
GCTGATTTAACAAAAATTTAACGCGAATTTTAACAAAATATTAACGCTTACAATTTAGGTGGCACTTTTC
GGGGAAATGTGCGCGGAACCCCTATTTGTTTATTTTTCTAAATACATTCAAATATGTATCCGCTCATGAG
ACAATAACCCTGATAAATGCTTCAATAATATTGAAAAAGGAAGAGTATGAGTATTCAACATTTCCGTGTC
GCCCTTATTCCCTTTTTTGCGGCATTTTGCCTTCCTGTTTTTGCTCACCCAGAAACGCTGGTGAAAGTAA
AAGA
